>Addgene plasmid #240140 | pMSCV-HA-human Cyclin L1 alpha-IRES-EGFP | addgene full sequence | sequence record 484480 | Addgene NGS Result
GAAGATCCTTTGATCTTTTCTACGGGGTCTGACGCTCAGTGGAACGAAAACTCACGTTAAGGGATTTTGG
TCATGAGATTATCAAAAAGGATCTTCACCTAGATCCTTTTAAATTAAAAATGAAGTTTTAAATCAATCTA
AAGTATATATGAGTAAACTTGGTCTGACAGTTACCAATGCTTAATCAGTGAGGCACCTATCTCAGCGATC
TGTCTATTTCGTTCATCCATAGTTGCCTGACTCCCCGTCGTGTAGATAACTACGATACGGGAGGGCTTAC
CATCTGGCCCCAGTGCTGCAATGATACCGCGAGACCCACGCTCACCGGCTCCAGATTTATCAGCAATAAA
CCAGCCAGCCGGAAGGGCCGAGCGCAGAAGTGGTCCTGCAACTTTATCCGCCTCCATCCAGTCTATTAAT
TGTTGCCGGGAAGCTAGAGTAAGTAGTTCGCCAGTTAATAGTTTGCGCAACGTTGTTGCCATTGCTACAG
GCATCGTGGTGTCACGCTCGTCGTTTGGTATGGCTTCATTCAGCTCCGGTTCCCAACGATCAAGGCGAGT
TACATGATCCCCCATGTTGTGCAAAAAAGCGGTTAGCTCCTTCGGTCCTCCGATCGTTGTCAGAAGTAAG
TTGGCCGCAGTGTTATCACTCATGGTTATGGCAGCACTGCATAATTCTCTTACTGTCATGCCATCCGTAA
GATGCTTTTCTGTGACTGGTGAGTACTCAACCAAGTCATTCTGAGAATAGTGTATGCGGCGACCGAGTTG
CTCTTGCCCGGCGTCAATACGGGATAATACCGCGCCACATAGCAGAACTTTAAAAGTGCTCATCATTGGA
AAACGTTCTTCGGGGCGAAAACTCTCAAGGATCTTACCGCTGTTGAGATCCAGTTCGATGTAACCCACTC
GTGCACCCAACTGATCTTCAGCATCTTTTACTTTCACCAGCGTTTCTGGGTGAGCAAAAACAGGAAGGCA
AAATGCCGCAAAAAAGGGAATAAGGGCGACACGGAAATGTTGAATACTCATACTCTTCCTTTTTCAATAT
TATTGAAGCATTTATCAGGGTTATTGTCTCATGAGCGGATACATATTTGAATGTATTTAGAAAAATAAAC
AAATAGGGGTTCCGCGCACATTTCCCCGAAAAGTGCCACCTGACGTCTAAGAAACCATTATTATCATGAC
ATTAACCTATAAAAATAGGCGTATCACGAGGCCCTTTCGTCTCGCGCGTTTCGGTGATGACGGTGAAAAC
CTCTGACACATGCAGCTCCCGGAGACGGTCACAGCTTGTCTGTAAGCGGATGCCGGGAGCAGACAAGCCC
GTCAGGGCGCGTCAGCGGGTGTTGGCGGGTGTCGGGGCTGGCTTAACTATGCGGCATCAGAGCAGATTGT
ACTGAGAGTGCACCATATGCGGTGTGAAATACCGCACAGATGCGTAAGGAGAAAATACCGCATCAGGCGC
CATTCGCCATTCAGGCTGCGCAACTGTTGGGAAGGGCGATCGGTGCGGGCCTCTTCGCTATTACGCCAGC
TGGCGAAAGGGGGATGTGCTGCAAGGCGATTAAGTTGGGTAACGCCAGGGTTTTCCCAGTCACGACGTTG
TAAAACGACGGCGCAAGGAATGGTGCATGCAAGGAGATGGCGCCCAACAGTCCCCCGGCCACGGGGCCTG
CCACCATACCCACGCCGAAACAAGCGCTCATGAGCCCGAAGTGGCGAGCCCGATCTTCCCCATCGGTGAT
GTCGGCGATATAGGCGCCAGCAACCGCACCTGTGGCGCCGGTGATGCCGGCCACGATGCGTCCGGCGTAG
AGGCGATTAGTCCAATTTGTTAAAGACAGGATATCAGTGGTCCAGGCTCTAGTTTTGACTCAACAATATC
ACCAGCTGAAGCCTATAGAGTACGAGCCATAGATAAAATAAAAGATTTTATTTAGTCTCCAGAAAAAGGG
GGGAATGAAAGACCCCACCTGTAGGTTTGGCAAGCTAGCTTAAGTAACGCCATTTTGCAAGGCATGGAAA
ATACATAACTGAGAATAGAGAAGTTCAGATCAAGGTTAGGAACAGAGAGACAGCAGAATATGGGCCAAAC
AGGATATCTGTGGTAAGCAGTTCCTGCCCCGGCTCAGGGCCAAGAACAGATGGTCCCCAGATGCGGTCCC
GCCCTCAGCAGTTTCTAGAGAACCATCAGATGTTTCCAGGGTGCCCCAAGGACCTGAAATGACCCTGTGC
CTTATTTGAACTAACCAATCAGTTCGCTTCTCGCTTCTGTTCGCGCGCTTCTGCTCCCCGAGCTCAATAA
AAGAGCCCACAACCCCTCACTCGGCGCGCCAGTCCTCCGATAGACTGCGTCGCCCGGGTACCCGTATTCC
CAATAAAGCCTCTTGCTGTTTGCATCCGAATCGTGGACTCGCTGATCCTTGGGAGGGTCTCCTCAGATTG
ATTGACTGCCCACCTCGGGGGTCTTTCATTTGGAGGTTCCACCGAGATTTGGAGACCCCTGCCCAGGGAC
CACCGACCCCCCCGCCGGGAGGTAAGCTGGCCAGCGGTCGTTTCGTGTCTGTCTCTGTCTTTGTGCGTGT
TTGTGCCGGCATCTAATGTTTGCGCCTGCGTCTGTACTAGTTAGCTAACTAGCTCTGTATCTGGCGGACC
CGTGGTGGAACTGACGAGTTCTGAACACCCGGCCGCAACCCTGGGAGACGTCCCAGGGACTTTGGGGGCC
GTTTTTGTGGCCCGACCTGAGGAAGGGAGTCGATGTGGAATCCGACCCCGTCAGGATATGTGGTTCTGGT
AGGAGACGAGAACCTAAAACAGTTCCCGCCTCCGTCTGAATTTTTGCTTTCGGTTTGGAACCGAAGCCGC
GCGTCTTGTCTGCTGCAGCGCTGCAGCATCGTTCTGTGTTGTCTCTGTCTGACTGTGTTTCTGTATTTGT
CTGAAAATTAGGGCCAGACTGTTACCACTCCCTTAAGTTTGACCTTAGGTCACTGGAAAGATGTCGAGCG
GATCGCTCACAACCAGTCGGTAGATGTCAAGAAGAGACGTTGGGTTACCTTCTGCTCTGCAGAATGGCCA
ACCTTTAACGTCGGATGGCCGCGAGACGGCACCTTTAACCGAGACCTCATCACCCAGGTTAAGATCAAGG
TCTTTTCACCTGGCCCGCATGGACACCCAGACCAGGTCCCCTACATCGTGACCTGGGAAGCCTTGGCTTT
TGACCCCCCTCCCTGGGTCAAGCCCTTTGTACACCCTAAGCCTCCGCCTCCTCTTCCTCCATCCGCCCCG
TCTCTCCCCCTTGAACCTCCTCGTTCGACCCCGCCTCGATCCTCCCTTTATCCAGCCCTCACTCCTTCTC
TAGGCGCCGGAATTCGCCCTTGCAGAATCATGTACCCATACGACGTCCCAGACTACGCTGCGGCGTCCGG
GCCTCATTCGACAGCTACTGCTGCCGCAGCCGCCTCATCGGCCGCCCCAAGCGCGGGCGGCTCCAGCTCC
GGGACGACGACCACGACGACGACCACGACGGGAGGGATCCTGATCGGCGATCGCCTGTACTCGGAAGTTT
CACTTACCATCGACCACTCTCTGATTCCGGAGGAGAGGCTCTCGCCCACCCCATCCATGCAGGATGGGCT
CGACCTGCCCAGTGAGACGGACTTACGCATCCTGGGCTGCGAGCTCATCCAGGCCGCCGGCATTCTCCTC
CGGCTGCCGCAGGTGGCGATGGCAACGGGGCAGGTGTTGTTTCATCGTTTTTTCTACTCCAAATCTTTCG
TCAAACACAGTTTCGAGATTGTTGCTATGGCTTGTATTAATCTTGCATCAAAAATCGAAGAAGCACCTAG
AAGAATAAGAGATTTGATTAATGTATTCCACCACCTCCGCCAGTTAAGAGGAAAAAGGACTCCAAGCCCC
CTGATCCTTGATCAGAACTACATTAACACCAAAAATCAAGTTATCAAAGCAGAGAGGAGGGTGCTAAAGG
AGTTGGGATTTTGTGTTCATGTCAAGCATCCTCATAAGATCATTGTTATGTATTTACAAGTCTTAGAATG
TGAACGTAATCAAACCCTGGTTCAAACTGCCTGGAATTACATGAATGACAGTCTTCGAACCAATGTGTTT
GTTCGATTTCAACCAGAGACTATAGCATGTGCTTGCATCTACCTTGCAGCTAGAGCACTTCAGATTCCGT
TGCCAACTCGTCCCCATTGGTTTCTTCTTTTTGGTACTACAGAAGAGGAAATCCAGGAAATCTGCATAGA
AACACTTAGGCTTTATACCAGAAAAAAGCCAAACTATGAATTACTGGAAAAAGAAGTAGAAAAAAGAAAA
GTAGCCTTACAAGAAGCCAAATTAAAAGCAAAGGGATTGAATCCTGATGGAACTCCAGCCCTTTCAACCC
TGGGTGGATTTTCTCCAGCCTCCAAGCCATCATCACCAAGAGAAGTAAAAGCTGAAGAGAAATCACCAAT
CTCCATTAATGTGAAGACAGTCAAAAAAGAACCTGAGGATAGACAACAGGCTTCCAAAAGCCCTTACAAT
GGTGTAAGAAAAGACAGCAAGAGAAGTAGAAATAGCAGAAGTGCAAGTCGATCGAGGTCAAGAACACGAT
CACGTTCTAGATCACATACTCCAAGAAGACACTATAATAATAGGCGGAGTCGATCTGGAACATACAGCTC
GAGATCAAGAAGCAGGTCCCGCAGTCACAGTGAAAGCCCTCGAAGACATCATAATCATGGTTCTCCTCAC
CTTAAGGCCAAGCATACCAGAGATGATTTAAAAAGTTCAAACAGACATGGTCATAAAAGGAAAAAATCTC
GTTCTCGATCTCAGAGCAAGTCTCGGGATCACTCAGATGCAGCCAAGAAACACAGGCATGAAAGGGGACA
TCATAGGGACAGGCGTGAACGATCTCGCTCCTTTGAGAGGTCCCATAAAAGCAAGCACCATGGTGGCAGT
CGCTCAGGACATGGCAGGCACAGGCGCTGAGTCGAGCGGGATCAATTCCGCCCCCCCCCTAACGTTACTG
GCCGAAGCCGCTTGGAATAAGGCCGGTGTGCGTTTGTCTATATGTTATTTTCCACCATATTGCCGTCTTT
TGGCAATGTGAGGGCCCGGAAACCTGGCCCTGTCTTCTTGACGAGCATTCCTAGGGGTCTTTCCCCTCTC
GCCAAAGGAATGCAAGGTCTGTTGAATGTCGTGAAGGAAGCAGTTCCTCTGGAAGCTTCTTGAAGACAAA
CAACGTCTGTAGCGACCCTTTGCAGGCAGCGGAACCCCCCACCTGGCGACAGGTGCCTCTGCGGCCAAAA
GCCACGTGTATAAGATACACCTGCAAAGGCGGCACAACCCCAGTGCCACGTTGTGAGTTGGATAGTTGTG
GAAAGAGTCAAATGGCTCTCCTCAAGCGTATTCAACAAGGGGCTGAAGGATGCCCAGAAGGTACCCCATT
GTATGGGATCTGATCTGGGGCCTCGGTGCACATGCTTTACATGTGTTTAGTCGAGGTTAAAAAAACGTCT
AGGCCCCCCGAACCACGGGGACGTGGTTTTCCTTTGAAAAACACGATAATACCATGGTGAGCAAGGGCGA
GGAGCTGTTCACCGGGGTGGTGCCCATCCTGGTCGAGCTGGACGGCGACGTAAACGGCCACAAGTTCAGC
GTGTCCGGCGAGGGCGAGGGCGATGCCACCTACGGCAAGCTGACCCTGAAGTTCATCTGCACCACCGGCA
AGCTGCCCGTGCCCTGGCCCACCCTCGTGACCACCCTGACCTACGGCGTGCAGTGCTTCAGCCGCTACCC
CGACCACATGAAGCAGCACGACTTCTTCAAGTCCGCCATGCCCGAAGGCTACGTCCAGGAGCGCACCATC
TTCTTCAAGGACGACGGCAACTACAAGACCCGCGCCGAGGTGAAGTTCGAGGGCGACACCCTGGTGAACC
GCATCGAGCTGAAGGGCATCGACTTCAAGGAGGACGGCAACATCCTGGGGCACAAGCTGGAGTACAACTA
CAACAGCCACAACGTCTATATCATGGCCGACAAGCAGAAGAACGGCATCAAGGTGAACTTCAAGATCCGC
CACAACATCGAGGACGGCAGCGTGCAGCTCGCCGACCACTACCAGCAGAACACCCCCATCGGCGACGGCC
CCGTGCTGCTGCCCGACAACCACTACCTGAGCACCCAGTCCGCCCTGAGCAAAGACCCCAACGAGAAGCG
CGATCACATGGTCCTGCTGGAGTTCGTGACCGCCGCCGGGATCACTCTCGGCATGGACGAGCTGTACAAG
TAAAGCGGCCGCGACTCTAGAGTCGACCTGCAGGCATGCAAGCTTCAGGTAGCCGGCTAACGTTAACAAC
CGGTACCTCTAGAACTATAGCTAGCATGCGCAAATTTAAAGCGCTGATATCGATAAAATAAAAGATTTTA
TTTAGTCTCCAGAAAAAGGGGGGAATGAAAGACCCCACCTGTAGGTTTGGCAAGCTAGCTTAAGTAACGC
CATTTTGCAAGGCATGGAAAATACATAACTGAGAATAGAGAAGTTCAGATCAAGGTTAGGAACAGAGAGA
CAGCAGAATATGGGCCAAACAGGATATCTGTGGTAAGCAGTTCCTGCCCCGGCTCAGGGCCAAGAACAGA
TGGTCCCCAGATGCGGTCCCGCCCTCAGCAGTTTCTAGAGAACCATCAGATGTTTCCAGGGTGCCCCAAG
GACCTGAAATGACCCTGTGCCTTATTTGAACTAACCAATCAGTTCGCTTCTCGCTTCTGTTCGCGCGCTT
CTGCTCCCCGAGCTCAATAAAAGAGCCCACAACCCCTCACTCGGCGCGCCAGTCCTCCGATAGACTGCGT
CGCCCGGGTACCCGTGTATCCAATAAACCCTCTTGCAGTTGCATCCGACTTGTGGTCTCGCTGTTCCTTG
GGAGGGTCTCCTCTGAGTGATTGACTACCCGTCAGCGGGGGTCTTTCATGGGTAACAGTTTCTTGAAGTT
GGAGAACAACATTCTGAGGGTAGGAGTCGAATATTAAGTAATCCTGACTCAATTAGCCACTGTTTTGAAT
CCACATACTCCAATACTCCTGAAATAGTTCATTATGGACAGCGCAGAAAGAGCTGGGGAGAATTGTGAAA
TTGTTATCCGCTCACAATTCCACACAACATACGAGCCGGAAGCATAAAGTGTAAAGCCTGGGGTGCCTAA
TGAGTGAGCTAACTCACATTAATTGCGTTGCGCTCACTGCCCGCTTTCCAGTCGGGAAACCTGTCGTGCC
AGCTGCATTAATGAATCGGCCAACGCGCGGGGAGAGGCGGTTTGCGTATTGGGCGCTCTTCCGCTTCCTC
GCTCACTGACTCGCTGCGCTCGGTCGTTCGGCTGCGGCGAGCGGTATCAGCTCACTCAAAGGCGGTAATA
CGGTTATCCACAGAATCAGGGGATAACGCAGGAAAGAACATGTGAGCAAAAGGCCAGCAAAAGGCCAGGA
ACCGTAAAAAGGCCGCGTTGCTGGCGTTTTTCCATAGGCTCCGCCCCCCTGACGAGCATCACAAAAATCG
ACGCTCAAGTCAGAGGTGGCGAAACCCGACAGGACTATAAAGATACCAGGCGTTTCCCCCTGGAAGCTCC
CTCGTGCGCTCTCCTGTTCCGACCCTGCCGCTTACCGGATACCTGTCCGCCTTTCTCCCTTCGGGAAGCG
TGGCGCTTTCTCATAGCTCACGCTGTAGGTATCTCAGTTCGGTGTAGGTCGTTCGCTCCAAGCTGGGCTG
TGTGCACGAACCCCCCGTTCAGCCCGACCGCTGCGCCTTATCCGGTAACTATCGTCTTGAGTCCAACCCG
GTAAGACACGACTTATCGCCACTGGCAGCAGCCACTGGTAACAGGATTAGCAGAGCGAGGTATGTAGGCG
GTGCTACAGAGTTCTTGAAGTGGTGGCCTAACTACGGCTACACTAGAAGAACAGTATTTGGTATCTGCGC
TCTGCTGAAGCCAGTTACCTTCGGAAAAAGAGTTGGTAGCTCTTGATCCGGCAAACAAACCACCGCTGGT
AGCGGTGGTTTTTTTGTTTGCAAGCAGCAGATTACGCGCAGAAAAAAAGGATCTCAA
Features (pLannotate 1.2.2; 20 found; start..end, strand, type, name):
    171..1031    -  CDS            AmpR: β-lactamase; bla; confers resistance to ampicillin, carbenicillin, and related antibiotics
   1032..1136    -  promoter       AmpR promoter: bla
   1231..1266    +  CDS            rop (fragment): Rop protein, which maintains plasmids at low copy number; rop
   1368..1467    +  misc_feature   bom (fragment): basis of mobility region from pBR322
   1473..1622    -  CDS            lacZα (fragment): LacZα fragment of β-galactosidase; lacZ fragment
   1622..1823    -  CDS            TcR (fragment): tetracycline efflux protein; tet; confers resistance to tetracycline
   1824..1922    +  CDS            env (fragment): murine leukemia virus gPr80 envelope polyprotein precursor; env; proteolytically cleaved into gp70SU and p15TM subunits
   1964..2480    +  LTR            5' LTR: 5' long terminal repeat from murine embryonic stem cell virus
   2544..2885    +  misc_feature   MESV Ψ: packaging signal of murine embryonic stem cell virus
   2952..3368    +  CDS            gag (truncated): truncated Moloney murine leukemia virus (MMLV) gag gene lacking the start codon
   3423..4997    +  CDS            CCNL1: CCNL1_HUMAN - Experimental evidence at protein level: Swiss-Prot protein existence level 1. Involved in pre-mRNA splicing. Functions in association with cyclin-dependent kinases (CDKs) (PubMed:18216018). Inhibited by the CDK-specific inhibitor CDKN1A/p21 (PubMed:11980906). May play a role in the regulation of RNA polymerase II (pol II). May be a candidate proto- oncogene in head and neck squamous cell carcinomas (HNSCC) (PubMed:12414649, PubMed:15700036). From Homo sapiens (Human).
   5021..5581    +  misc_feature   IRES: internal ribosome entry site (IRES) of the encephalomyocarditis virus (EMCV)
   5584..6303    +  CDS            EGFP: the original enhanced GFP (Yang et al., 1996) mammalian codon-optimized
   6315..6345    +  misc_feature   MCS (fragment): pUC18/19 multiple cloning site
   6465..6979    +  LTR            3' LTR: 3' long terminal repeat from murine embryonic stem cell virus
   7141..7157    -  protein_bind   lac operator: The lac repressor binds to the lac operator to inhibit transcription in E. coli. This inhibition can be relieved by adding lactose or isopropyl-β-D-thiogalactopyranoside (IPTG). lac repressor encoded by lacI
   7165..7195    -  promoter       lac promoter: promoter for the E. coli lac operon
   7210..7231    -  protein_bind   CAP binding site: CAP binding activates transcription in the presence of cAMP. E. coli catabolite activator protein
   7244..7336    -  CDS            lacI (fragment): lac repressor; lacI; The lac repressor binds to the lac operator to inhibit transcription in E. coli. This inhibition can be relieved by adding lactose or isopropyl-β-D-thiogalactopyranoside (IPTG).
   7519..8107    -  rep_origin     ori: high-copy-number ColE1/pMB1/pBR322/pUC origin of replication
