[The description below was written by a language model from this plasmid's Addgene catalogue record and pLannotate feature annotations shown in this document.]
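Description:
pMSCV-HA-human Cyclin L1 alpha-IRES-EGFP is a gammaretroviral expression vector built on the pMSCV (murine stem cell virus) backbone, intended for stable delivery of human cyclin L1 alpha (CCNL1) into mammalian cells. In bacteria it is maintained through a ColE1/pUC-type origin of replication and selected with ampicillin via the β-lactamase gene. The plasmid backbone also carries several non-functional remnants of earlier cloning vectors, including fragments of rop, bom, lacZα, tetracycline resistance and lacI, along with a lac promoter/operator segment.

The proviral region is flanked by 5′ and 3′ long terminal repeats from murine embryonic stem cell virus. Downstream of the 5′ LTR lie the MESV Ψ packaging signal and a truncated gag sequence lacking its start codon, which together promote encapsidation of the genomic RNA when the plasmid is introduced into a packaging cell line supplying gag, pol and env in trans. Although the catalogue lists MESVΨ in the promoter field, Ψ is a packaging signal. In this vector design transcription is driven by the 5′ LTR. The CCNL1 coding sequence, cloned between EcoRI and XhoI sites, is recorded as carrying an N-terminal HA epitope tag for immunodetection or immunoprecipitation, although the tag is not separately annotated in the feature table. It is followed by an EMCV internal ribosome entry site and EGFP, so that a single bicistronic transcript yields both the tagged cyclin and a fluorescent reporter, which allows transduced cells to be identified or sorted by green fluorescence. No drug selection marker for mammalian cells is annotated.

The stated purpose is expression of cyclin L1 alpha, and the associated work concerns cyclin L isoform interactions with CDK11 and splicing factors and their influence on splice site selection.
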