Addgene plasmid #240140: pMSCV-HA-human Cyclin L1 alpha-IRES-EGFP
Purpose: Express Cyclin L1 alpha
Depositing lab: Vincent Kidd & Jill Lahti & Martine Roussel. Depositing organization: St. Jude Children's Research Hospital. Publication: Characterization of cyclin L1 and L2 interactions with CDK11 and splicing factors: influence of cyclin L isoforms on splice site selection. Loyer P, Trembley JH, Grenet JA, Busson A, Corlu A, Zhao W, Kocak M, Kidd VJ, Lahti JM. J Biol Chem. 2008 Mar 21;283(12):7721-32. doi: 10.1074/jbc.M708188200. Epub 2008 Jan 23. PubMed 18216018.
Backbone
  Vector backbone: pMSCV
  Backbone size w/o insert (bp): 6511
  Vector type: Retroviral
Growth in bacteria
  Bacterial resistance: Ampicillin, 100 μg/mL
  Growth temperature: 37°C
  Growth strain: NEB Stable
  Copy number: Unknown
Gene/Insert
  Gene/Insert name: Cyclin L1 alpha
  Species: H. sapiens (human)
  Insert size (bp): 1578
  Entrez Gene: CCNL1 (a.k.a. ANIA6A, BM-001, PRO1073, ania-6a)
  Promoter: MESVΨ
  Tag / fusion protein: HA (N terminal on insert)
  Cloning method: Restriction Enzyme; 5′ cloning site EcoRI (not destroyed); 3′ cloning site XhoI (not destroyed)
  Sequencing primers: 5′ MSCV forw; 3′ MSCV rev
Terms and licenses: Academic/Nonprofit Terms; Industry Terms: Not Available to Industry
Depositor comments: Plasmid developed at St Jude Children's Research Hospital by the late Drs Vincent Kidd and Jill Lahti. Dr Roussel is responsible for the distribution of the plasmids.
How to cite: pMSCV-HA-human Cyclin L1 alpha-IRES-EGFP was a gift from Vincent Kidd & Jill Lahti & Martine Roussel (Addgene plasmid # 240140 ; http://n2t.net/addgene:240140 ; RRID:Addgene_240140)
